Addgene plasmid #222576: pPB-cT3G-cERP2-PAX6a
Purpose: PiggyBac transposon plasmid for doxycycline inducible expression of PAX6a
Depositing lab: George Church. Depositing organization: Harvard Medical School. Publication: Induction of Meiosis from Human Pluripotent Stem Cells. Pierson Smela M, Adams J, Ma C, Breimann L, Widocki U, Shioda T, Church GM. bioRxiv 2024.05.31.596483 10.1101/2024.05.31.596483.
Backbone
  Vector backbone: pPB-cT3G-cERP2
  Vector type: Mammalian Expression
  Selectable markers: Puromycin
Growth in bacteria
  Bacterial resistance: Ampicillin, 100 μg/mL
  Growth temperature: 37°C
  Growth strain: DH5alpha
  Copy number: High Copy
Gene/Insert
  Gene/Insert name: PAX6a
  Species: H. sapiens (human)
  Entrez Gene: PAX6 (a.k.a. AN, AN1, AN2, ASGD5, D11S812E, FVH1, MGDA, WAGR)
  Cloning method: Gateway Cloning
Terms and licenses: Academic/Nonprofit Terms; Industry Terms: Not Available to Industry
Depositor comments: Please visit https://doi.org/10.1101/2024.05.31.596483 for bioRxiv preprint.
How to cite: pPB-cT3G-cERP2-PAX6a was a gift from George Church (Addgene plasmid # 222576 ; http://n2t.net/addgene:222576 ; RRID:Addgene_222576)
