[The description below was written by a language model from this plasmid's Addgene catalogue record and pLannotate feature annotations shown in this document.]
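Description:
pPB-cT3G-cERP2-PAX6a is a mammalian expression plasmid built on the pPB-cT3G-cERP2 backbone, described in the catalogue as a PiggyBac transposon vector for doxycycline-inducible expression of human PAX6a. In such a design, co-delivery of PiggyBac transposase moves the cargo into the host genome for stable integration. The automated feature table does not annotate the transposon terminal repeats, so their positions cannot be confirmed from the record. In E. coli the plasmid is maintained through a high-copy ColE1/pUC-type origin and selected with ampicillin via the β-lactamase gene. Short lacZα, lacI, rop and bom fragments, along with lac promoter/operator elements, appear to be backbone remnants.

The payload has two oppositely oriented units. In the first, a third-generation Tet-responsive (TRE3G-type) promoter drives the PAX6 coding sequence, which is flanked by attB1 and attB2 sites left by Gateway cloning and followed by an SV40 polyadenylation signal. PAX6 is a transcription factor involved in development of the eye, nose, central nervous system and pancreas. A short partial match to an HA tag lies just after attB2, but the record does not indicate that the protein is tagged. Brief hits to the SNR52 promoter and a gRNA scaffold are probably incidental. In the second unit, a CMV enhancer fused to the EF-1α core promoter constitutively expresses a reverse tetracycline transactivator (rtTA3-type, with VP16-derived activation repeats). This is followed by the puromycin N-acetyltransferase gene and a second SV40 poly(A) signal. How the two coding regions are linked is not annotated.

This all-in-one arrangement allows puromycin selection of integrants, with PAX6a switched on by adding doxycycline. The associated publication concerns induction of meiosis from human pluripotent stem cells, which suggests use in transcription factor overexpression in such cells.
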