Features (pLannotate 1.2.2; 27 found; start..end, strand, type, name):
      9..257     +  promoter       TRE3GV promoter (fragment): 3rd-generation Tet-responsive promoter that can be activated by binding of Tet-On® 3G, optimized for retroviral and lentiviral vectors
    264..305     +  promoter       tight TRE promoter (fragment): Tet-responsive promoter PTight, consisting of seven tet operator sequences followed by the minimal CMV promoter
    368..392     +  protein_bind   attB1: mutant version of attB; recombination site for the Gateway® BP reaction BP Clonase™
    398..1663    +  CDS            PAX6 (sequence withheld): PAX6_HUMAN - Also known as AN2. Experimental evidence at protein level: Swiss-Prot protein existence level 1. Transcription factor with important functions in the development of the eye, nose, central nervous system and pancreas. Required for the differentiation of pancreatic islet alpha cells (By similarity). Competes with PAX4 in binding to a common element in the glucagon, insulin and somatostatin promoters. Regulates specification of the ventral neuron subtypes by establishing the correct progenitor domains (By similarity). Acts as a transcriptional repressor of NFATC1- mediated gene expre
   1668..1692    -  protein_bind   attB2: mutant version of attB; recombination site for the Gateway® BP reaction BP Clonase™
   1694..1722    +  CDS            3xHA (fragment): three tandem HA epitope tags
   1760..1782    +  promoter       SNR52 promoter (fragment): promoter for the S. cerevisiae small nucleolar RNA gene SNR52
   1803..1826    +  misc_RNA       gRNA scaffold (fragment): guide RNA scaffold for the Streptococcus pyogenes CRISPR/Cas9 system
   1887..2021    -  polyA_signal   SV40 poly(A) signal: SV40 polyadenylation signal
   2334..2491    +  CDS            lacZα (fragment): LacZα fragment of β-galactosidase; lacZ fragment
   2497..2596    -  misc_feature   bom (fragment): basis of mobility region from pBR322
   2700..2735    -  CDS            rop (fragment): Rop protein, which maintains plasmids at low copy number; rop
   2831..2935    +  promoter       AmpR promoter: bla
   2936..3796    +  CDS            AmpR: β-lactamase; bla; confers resistance to ampicillin, carbenicillin, and related antibiotics
   3967..4555    +  rep_origin     ori: high-copy-number ColE1/pMB1/pBR322/pUC origin of replication
   4738..4830    +  CDS            lacI (fragment): lac repressor; lacI; The lac repressor binds to the lac operator to inhibit transcription in E. coli. This inhibition can be relieved by adding lactose or isopropyl-β-D-thiogalactopyranoside (IPTG).
   4836..4919    +  CDS            lacI (fragment): lac repressor; lacI; The lac repressor binds to the lac operator to inhibit transcription in E. coli. This inhibition can be relieved by adding lactose or isopropyl-β-D-thiogalactopyranoside (IPTG).
   4932..4953    +  protein_bind   CAP binding site: CAP binding activates transcription in the presence of cAMP. E. coli catabolite activator protein
   4968..4998    +  promoter       lac promoter: promoter for the E. coli lac operon
   5006..5022    +  protein_bind   lac operator: The lac repressor binds to the lac operator to inhibit transcription in E. coli. This inhibition can be relieved by adding lactose or isopropyl-β-D-thiogalactopyranoside (IPTG). lac repressor encoded by lacI
   5310..5391    -  polyA_signal   SV40 poly(A) signal: SV40 polyadenylation signal
   5414..5497    -  CDS            large T antigen (fragment): large T antigen from SV40 (simian virus 40)
   5511..6107    -  CDS            pac: PUAC_STRAD - Protein predicted: Swiss-Prot protein existence level 4. Detoxification of puromycin. From Streptomyces alboniger.
   6180..6290    -  CDS            VP48: 3 tandem repeats of the minimal activation domain of herpes simplex virus VP16 (Cheng et al., 2013)
   6220..6917    -  CDS            rtTA3 (fragment): reverse tetracycline transactivator 3 activates expression from Tet-responsive promoters in the presence of doxycycline
   6970..7181    -  promoter       EF-1α core promoter: core promoter for human elongation factor EF-1α
   7182..7561    -  enhancer       CMV enhancer: human cytomegalovirus immediate early enhancer
>Addgene plasmid #222576 | pPB-cT3G-cERP2-PAX6a | addgene full sequence | sequence record 442479 | Addgene NGS Result
ATCACCTCGAGTTTACTCCCTATCAGTGATAGAGAACGTATGAAGAGTTTACTCCCTATCAGTGATAGAG
AACGTATGCAGACTTTACTCCCTATCAGTGATAGAGAACGTATAAGGAGTTTACTCCCTATCAGTGATAG
AGAACGTATGACCAGTTTACTCCCTATCAGTGATAGAGAACGTATCTACAGTTTACTCCCTATCAGTGAT
AGAGAACGTATATCCAGTTTACTCCCTATCAGTGATAGAGAACGTATAAGCTTGCCTATATAAGCAGAGC
TCGTTTAGTGAACCGTCAGATCGCCTGGAGACGCCATCCACGCTGTTTTGACCTCCATAGAAGACACCGG
GACCGATCCAGCCTACCACAAGTTTGTACAAAAAAGCAGGCTGCACC
[1266 nt withheld, positions 398-1663]
TAAGACCCAGCTTTCTTGTACAAAGTGGTATACCCATACGATGTTCCAGATTACGCTTAGTAATGAGAAA
TACTCAGAAGATGTCACTCACCATAGTCCGCAGTGAAAGATAAATGATCCTTTTCAAATAAGACGTCTAG
TTTTAGAGCTAGAAATAGCAAGTAGGCCACTGAGCAAGAACTATGAATGAGATCTTTAGACATATTGCGG
CCGCTTTCTCCGCGATCCAGACATGATAAGATACATTGATGAGTTTGGACAAACCAAAACTAGAATGCAG
TGAAAAAAATGCCTTATTTGTGAAATTTGTGATGCTATTGCCTTATTTGTAACCATTATAAGCTGCAATA
AACAAGTTATCTATAACAAGAAAATATATATATAATAAGTTATCACGTAAGTAGAACATGAAATAACAAT
ATAATTATCGTATGAGTTAAATCTTAAAAGTCACGTAAAAGATAATCATGCGTCATTTTGACTCACGCGG
TCGTTATAGTTCAAAATCAGTGACACTTACCGCATTGACAAGCACGCCTCACGGGAGCTCCAAGCGGCGA
CTGAGATGTCCTAAATGCACAGCGACGGATTCGCGCTATTTAGAAAGAGAGAGCAATATTTCAAGAATGC
ATGCGTCAATTTTACGCAGACTATCTTTCTAGGGTTAAGAATTCACTGGCCGTCGTTTTACAACGTCGTG
ACTGGGAAAACCCTGGCGTTACCCAACTTAATCGCCTTGCAGCACATCCCCCTTTCGCCAGCTGGCGTAA
TAGCGAAGAGGCCCGCACCGATCGCCCTTCCCAACAGTTGCGCAGCCTGAATGGCGAATGGCGCCTGATG
CGGTATTTTCTCCTTACGCATCTGTGCGGTATTTCACACCGCATATGGTGCACTCTCAGTACAATCTGCT
CTGATGCCGCATAGTTAAGCCAGCCCCGACACCCGCCAACACCCGCTGACGCGCCCTGACGGGCTTGTCT
GCTCCCGGCATCCGCTTACAGACAAGCTGTGACCATGTCTCCGGGAGCTGCATGTGTCAGAGGTTTTCAC
CGTCATCACCGAAACACGCGAGTTCGAAAGGGCCTCGTGATACGCCTATTTTTATAGGTTAATGTCATGA
TAATAATGGTTTCTTAGACGTCAGGTGGCACTTTTCGGGGAAATGTGCGCGGAACCCCTATTTGTTTATT
TTTCTAAATACATTCAAATATGTATCCGCTCATGAGACAATAACCCTGATAAATGCTTCAATAATATTGA
AAAAGGAAGAGTATGAGTATTCAACATTTCCGTGTCGCCCTTATTCCCTTTTTTGCGGCATTTTGCCTTC
CTGTTTTTGCTCACCCAGAAACGCTGGTGAAAGTAAAAGATGCTGAAGATCAGTTGGGTGCACGAGTGGG
TTACATCGAACTGGATCTCAACAGCGGTAAGATCCTTGAGAGTTTTCGCCCCGAAGAACGTTTTCCAATG
ATGAGCACTTTTAAAGTTCTGCTATGTGGCGCGGTATTATCCCGTATTGACGCCGGGCAAGAGCAACTCG
GTCGCCGCATACACTATTCTCAGAATGACTTGGTTGAGTACTCACCAGTCACAGAAAAGCATCTTACGGA
TGGCATGACAGTAAGAGAATTATGCAGTGCTGCCATAACCATGAGTGATAACACTGCGGCCAACTTACTT
CTGACAACGATCGGAGGACCGAAGGAGCTAACCGCTTTTTTGCACAACATGGGGGATCATGTAACTCGCC
TTGATCGTTGGGAACCGGAGCTGAATGAAGCCATACCAAACGACGAGCGTGACACCACGATGCCTGTAGC
AATGGCAACAACGTTGCGCAAACTATTAACTGGCGAACTACTTACTCTAGCTTCCCGGCAACAATTAATA
GACTGGATGGAGGCGGATAAAGTTGCAGGACCACTTCTGCGCTCGGCCCTTCCGGCTGGCTGGTTTATTG
CTGATAAATCTGGAGCCGGTGAGCGTGGTTCACGCGGTATCATTGCAGCACTGGGGCCAGATGGTAAGCC
CTCCCGTATCGTAGTTATCTACACGACGGGGAGTCAGGCAACTATGGATGAACGAAATAGACAGATCGCT
GAGATAGGTGCCTCACTGATTAAGCATTGGTAACTGTCAGACCAAGTTTACTCATATATACTTTAGATTG
ATTTAAAACTTCATTTTTAATTTAAAAGGATCTAGGTGAAGATCCTTTTTGATAATCTCATGACCAAAAT
CCCTTAACGTGAGTTTTCGTTCCACTGAGCGTCAGACCCCGTAGAAAAGATCAAAGGATCTTCTTGAGAT
CCTTTTTTTCTGCGCGTAATCTGCTGCTTGCAAACAAAAAAACCACCGCTACCAGCGGTGGTTTGTTTGC
CGGATCAAGAGCTACCAACTCTTTTTCCGAAGGTAACTGGCTTCAGCAGAGCGCAGATACCAAATACTGT
TCTTCTAGTGTAGCCGTAGTTAGGCCACCACTTCAAGAACTCTGTAGCACCGCCTACATACCTCGCTCTG
CTAATCCTGTTACCAGTGGCTGCTGCCAGTGGCGATAAGTCGTGTCTTACCGGGTTGGACTCAAGACGAT
AGTTACCGGATAAGGCGCAGCGGTCGGGCTGAACGGGGGGTTCGTGCACACAGCCCAGCTTGGAGCGAAC
GACCTACACCGAACTGAGATACCTACAGCGTGAGCTATGAGAAAGCGCCACGCTTCCCGAAGGGAGAAAG
GCGGACAGGTATCCGGTAAGCGGCAGGGTCGGAACAGGAGAGCGCACGAGGGAGCTTCCAGGGGGAAACG
CCTGGTATCTTTATAGTCCTGTCGGGTTTCGCCACCTCTGACTTGAGCGTCGATTTTTGTGATGCTCGTC
AGGGGGGCGGAGCCTATGGAAAAACGCCAGCAACGCGGCCTTTTTACGGTTCCTGGCCTTTTGCTGGCCT
TTTGCTCACATGTTCTTTCCTGCGTTATCCCCTGATTCTGTGGATAACCGTATTACCGCCTTTGAGTGAG
CTGATACCGCTCGCCGCAGCCGAACGACCGAGCGCAGCGAGTCAGTGAGCGAGGAAGCGGATGAGCGCCC
AATACGCAAACCGCCTCTCACCGCGCGTTGGCCGATTCATTAATGCAGCTGGCACGACAGGTTTCCCGAC
TGGAAAGCGGGCAGTGAGCGCAACGCAAACCGCCTCTCCCCGCGCGTTGGCCGATTCATTAATGCAGCTG
GCACGACAGGTTTCCCGACTGGAAAGCGGGCAGTGAGCGCAACGCAATTAATGTGAGTTAGCTCACTCAT
TAGGCACCCCAGGCTTTACACTTTATGCTTCCGGCTCGTATGTTGTGTGGAATTGTGAGCGGATAACAAT
TTCACACAGGAAACAGCTATGACCATGATTACGCCAAGGTCGACTTAACCCTAGAAAGATAATCATATTG
TGACGTACGTTAAAGATAATCATGCGTAAAATTGACGCATGTGTTTTATCGGTCTGTATATCGAGGTTTA
TTTATTAATTTGAATAGATATTAAGTTTTATTATATTTACACTTACATACTAATAATAAATTCAACAAAC
AATTTATTTATGTTTATTTATTTATTAAAAAAAAACAAAAACTCAAAATTTCTTCTATAAAGTAACAAAA
CTTTTAGCAGTGAAAAAAATGCTTTATTTGTGAAATTTGTGATGCTATTGCTTTATTTGTAACCATTATA
AGCTGCAATAAACAAGTTAACAACAACAATTGCATTCATTTTATGTTTCAGGTTCAGGGGGAGGTGTGGG
AGGTTTTTTAAAGCAAGTAAAACCTCTACAAATGTGGTATGGCTGATTATGATCCTCTGGAGATTCATGC
GCCAGGTTTTCTGGTCATGCACCACGTTCGTGGGCCCTCAGGAACCTCCACGTCAGCGGTAACTGTGAAG
CCCAGTCGCTCGTAAAAAGGAAGATTCCGGGGAGCACTGGTTTCGAGGAACGCCGGCACGCCAGCCCGTT
CCGCGGCCTCAACACCAGGAAGAACGACAGCGCTTCCCAAACCTTTACCTTGGTGATCTGGGCTGACACC
GACAGTGGCAAGAAACCACGCAGGCTCCTTTGGTCTATGAGGAGCCAGCAAGCCCTCCATTTGCTGTTGT
GCCGCCAACCTACTCCCTGACAGCTCGGCCATCCGCGGACCTATTTCCGCGAACACTGCGCCGGCTTCGA
CGCTTTCCGGAGTAGTCCAGACCGCAACTGCGGCACCATCGTCCGCAACCCAAACTTTACCAATGTCCAG
ACCCACGCGCGTAAGAAACAGCTCTTGCAACTCAGTTACCCTCTCTATGTGTCTGTCCGGATCTACGGTA
TGGCGGGTCGCTGGATAATCTGCAAATGCTGCGGCAAGTGTTCGGACAGCCCGTGGTACATCGTCACGGG
TAGCGAGCCTAACAGTGGGCTTATATTCCGTCATGGGGCCGGGGTTCTCCTCCACGTCGCCGGCCTGCTT
CAGCAGGCTGAAGTTGGTGGCGCCGCTGCCCCCGGGGAGCATGTCAAGGTCAAAATCGTCAAGAGCGTCA
GCAGGCAGCATATCAAGGTCAAAGTCGTCAAGGGCATCGGCTGGGAGCATGTCTAAGTCAAAATCGTCAA
GGGCGTCGGTCGGCCCGCCGCTTTCGCACTTTAGCTGTTTCTCCAGGCCACATATGATTAGTTCCAGGCC
GAAAAGGAAGGCAGGTTCGGCTCCCTGCCGGTCGAACAGCTCAATTGCTTGTTTCAGAAGTGGGGGCATA
GAATCGGTGGTAGGTGTCTCTCTTTCCTCTTTTGCTACTTGATGCTCCTGTTCCTCCAATACGCAGCCCA
GTGTAAAGTGGCCCACGGCGGACAGAGCGTACAGTGCGTTCTCCAGGGAGAAGCCTTGCTGACACAGGAA
CGCGAGCTGATTTTCCAGGGTTTCGTACTGTTTCTCTGTTGGGCGGGTGCCGAGATGCACTTTAGCCCCG
TCACGATGTGAGAGGAGAGCACAGCGGTATGACTTGGCGTTGTTCCGCAGAAAGTCTTGCCATGACTCGC
CTTCCAGGGGGCAGGAGTGGGTATGATGCCTGTCCAGCATCTCGATTGGCAGGGCATCGAGCAGGGCCCG
CTTGTTCTTCACGTGCCAGTACAGGGTAGGCTGCTCAACTCCCAGCTTTTGAGCGAGTTTCCTTGTCGTC
AGGCCTTCGATACCGACTCCATTGAGTAATTCCAGAGCAGAGTTTATGACTTTGCTCTTGTCCAGTCTAG
ACATCTTATCGTCATCGTCTTTGTAATCCATGGTGGCGGATCCCGCGTCACGACACCTGTGTTCTGGCGG
CAAACCCGTTGCGAAAAAGAACGTTCACGGCGACTACTGCACTTATATACGGTTCTCCCCCACCCTCGGG
AAAAAGGCGGAGCCAGTACACGACATCACTTTCCCAGTTTACCCCGCGCCACCTTCTCTAGGCACCGGTT
CAATTGCCGACCCCTCCCCCCAACTTCTCGGGCACTGTGGGCCATGTGCGCTCTGCCCCATGGTAATAGC
CATGACTAATACGTAGATGTACTGCCAAGTAGGAAAGTGCCATAAGGTCATGTACTGGGCATAATGCCAG
GCGGGCCATTTACCGTCATTGACGTCAATAGGGGGCGTACTTGGCATATGATACACTTGATGTACTGCCA
AGTGGGCAGTTTACCGTAAATACTCCACCCATTGACGTCAATGGAAAGTGCCTATTGGCGTTACTATGGG
AACATACGTCATTATTGACGTCAATGGGCGGGGGTCGTTGGGCGGTCAGCCAGGCGGGCCATTTACCGTA
AGTTATGTAACGCGGAACTCCATATATGGGCTATGAACTAATGACCCCGTAATTGATTACTATTAATAAC
TAGTCAATAATCAATGTCATAAGCTCTAATCGCATAATCGAGCTAAGAGCGATTAATATGCTTAGCTAGC
TTAGCTAAGCTAGATTTCTCTATTCTCCCACAATATATAGCAGCTATTAGCTTAGCAGTCCGAATACGAT
CGTCCACGATCCATAAGCGTAACACATTTGAGTAGCGACTGACGGGCACCGGAGCCACTCGAGTGGAATT
